>Addgene plasmid #133271 | pGEMHE:mTREK-1_cryst | addgene full sequence | sequence record 292311 | Addgene NGS Result
CACATTTCCCCGAAAAGTGCCACCTGACGTCTAAGAAACCATTATTATCATGACATTAACCTATAAAAAT
AGGCGTATCACGAGGCCCTTTCGTCTCGCGCGTTTCGGTGATGACGGTGAAAACCTCTGACACATGCAGC
TCCCGGAGACGGTCACAGCTTGTCTGTAAGCGGATGCCGGGAGCAGACAAGCCCGTCAGGGCGCGTCAGC
GGGTGTTGGCGGGTGTCGGGGCTGGCTTAACTATGCGGCATCAGAGCAGATTGTACTGAGAGTGCACCAT
ATGCGGTGTGAAATACCGCACAGATGCGTAAGGAGAAAATACCGCATCAGGCGCCATTCGCCATTCAGGC
TGCGCAACTGTTGGGAAGGGCGATCGGTGCGGGCCTCTTCGCTATTACGCCAGCTGGCGAAAGGGGGATG
TGCTGCAAGGCGATTAAGTTGGGTAACGCCAGGGTTTTCCCAGTCACGACGTTGTAAAACGACGGCCAGT
GAATTGTAATACGACTCACTATAGGGCGAATTAATTCGAGCTCGGTACCCAGCTTGCTTGTTCTTTTTGC
AGAAGCTCAGAATAAACGCTCAACTTTGGCAGATCAATTCCCCGGGGATCCGAATTCTCTAGAGCAAGCT
TATGTCATTCTCCTCAAAACCCACCGTGCTTGCTTCCCGGGTGGAGAGTGACTCGGCCATTAATGTTATG
AAATGGAAGACGGTCTCCACGATTTTCCTGGTGGTCGTCCTCTACCTGATCATCGGAGCCACGGTGTTCA
AGGCATTGGAGCAGCCTCAGGAGATTTCCCAGAGGACCACCATTGTGATCCAGAGGGAGAAGTTCTTACG
CGCGCATCCCTGCGTCAGCGACCAGGAGCTGGACGAACTCATCCAGCAAATAGTGGCAGCAATAAACGCA
GGAATTATCCCCTTAGGAGCCAGCTCCAATCAAGTTAGTCACTGGGACCTCGGAAGCTCTTTCTTCTTTG
CTGGTACTGTTATCACAACCATAGGATTTGGAAACATCTCCCCACGAACTGAAGGTGGAAAAATATTCTG
CATCATCTATGCCTTGCTGGGAATTCCCCTCTTTGGCTTTCTACTGGCTGGGGTTGGTGATCAGCTAGGA
ACTATATTTGGAAAAGGAATTGCCAAAGTGGAAGACACATTTATTAAGTGGAATGTTAGTCAGACGAAGA
TTCGTATCATCTCCACCATCATCTTCATCCTGTTTGGCTGTGTCCTCTTTGTGGCTCTCCCTGCGGTCAT
ATTCAAGCACATAGAAGGCTGGAGCGCCCTGGACGCTATCTATTTTGTGGTTATCACTCTGACGACCATT
GGATTTGGAGACTACGTGGCAGGTGGATCAGACATTGAATATCTGGACTTCTACAAGCCTGTGGTGTGGT
TCTGGATCCTCGTTGGGCTGGCCTACTTTGCAGCTGTTCTGAGCATGATTGGGGACTGGCTACGGGTGAT
CGCTAAGAAGACGAAGGAAGCGGTGGGAGAGTTCAGAGCGCATGCCGCTGAGTGGACAGCCAATGTCACT
TAATGACTCGAGTCGACGGATCCGCGGCCCGCGCATGCCCATGGTCTCTAGCTTGATCTGGTTACCACTA
AACCAGCCTCAAGAACACCCGAATGGAGTCTCTAAGCTACATAATACCAACTTACACTTTACAAAATGTT
GTCCCCCAAAATGTAGCCATTCGTATCTGCTCCTAATAAAAAGAAAGTCCCCCCCCCCTGCAGGCGGCGC
TTAAGTATCCGTACGACGTCCCGGACTACGCGTAAGAATTCGCGGCGCCTAGGGCGGCCGGCGCGGCTAG
CTTGAGTATTCTATAGTGTCACCTAAATAGCTTGGCGTAATCATGGTCATAGCTGTTTCCTGTGTGAAAT
TGTTATCCGCTCACAATTCCACACAACATACGAGCCGGAAGCATAAAGTGTAAAGCCTGGGGTGCCTAAT
GAGTGAGCTAACTCACATTAATTGCGTTGCGCTCACTGCCCGCTTTCCAGTCGGGAAACCTGTCGTGCCA
GCTGCATTAATGAATCGGCCAACGCGCGGGGAGAGGCGGTTTGCGTATTGGGCGCTCTTCCGCTTCCTCG
CTCACTGACTCGCTGCGCTCGGTCGTTCGGCTGCGGCGAGCGGTATCAGCTCACTCAAAGGCGGTAATAC
GGTTATCCACAGAATCAGGGGATAACGCAGGAAAGAACATGTGAGCAAAAGGCCAGCAAAAGGCCAGGAA
CCGTAAAAAGGCCGCGTTGCTGGCGTTTTTCCATAGGCTCCGCCCCCCTGACGAGCATCACAAAAATCGA
CGCTCAAGTCAGAGGTGGCGAAACCCGACAGGACTATAAAGATACCAGGCGTTTCCCCCTGGAAGCTCCC
TCGTGCGCTCTCCTGTTCCGACCCTGCCGCTTACCGGATACCTGTCCGCCTTTCTCCCTTCGGGAAGCGT
GGCGCTTTCTCATAGCTCACGCTGTAGGTATCTCAGTTCGGTGTAGGTCGTTCGCTCCAAGCTGGGCTGT
GTGCACGAACCCCCCGTTCAGCCCGACCGCTGCGCCTTATCCGGTAACTATCGTCTTGAGTCCAACCCGG
TAAGACACGACTTATCGCCACTGGCAGCAGCCACTGGTAACAGGATTAGCAGAGCGAGGTATGTAGGCGG
TGCTACAGAGTTCTTGAAGTGGTGGCCTAACTACGGCTACACTAGAAGAACAGTATTTGGTATCTGCGCT
CTGCTGAAGCCAGTTACCTTCGGAAAAAGAGTTGGTAGCTCTTGATCCGGCAAACAAACCACCGCTGGTA
GCGGTGGTTTTTTTGTTTGCAAGCAGCAGATTACGCGCAGAAAAAAAGGATCTCAAGAAGATCCTTTGAT
CTTTTCTACGGGGTCTGACGCTCAGTGGAACGAAAACTCACGTTAAGGGATTTTGGTCATGAGATTATCA
AAAAGGATCTTCACCTAGATCCTTTTAAATTAAAAATGAAGTTTTAAATCAATCTAAAGTATATATGAGT
AAACTTGGTCTGACAGTTACCAATGCTTAATCAGTGAGGCACCTATCTCAGCGATCTGTCTATTTCGTTC
ATCCATAGTTGCCTGACTCCCCGTCGTGTAGATAACTACGATACGGGAGGGCTTACCATCTGGCCCCAGT
GCTGCAATGATACCGCGAGACCCACGCTCACCGGCTCCAGATTTATCAGCAATAAACCAGCCAGCCGGAA
GGGCCGAGCGCAGAAGTGGTCCTGCAACTTTATCCGCCTCCATCCAGTCTATTAATTGTTGCCGGGAAGC
TAGAGTAAGTAGTTCGCCAGTTAATAGTTTGCGCAACGTTGTTGCCATTGCTACAGGCATCGTGGTGTCA
CGCTCGTCGTTTGGTATGGCTTCATTCAGCTCCGGTTCCCAACGATCAAGGCGAGTTACATGATCCCCCA
TGTTGTGCAAAAAAGCGGTTAGCTCCTTCGGTCCTCCGATCGTTGTCAGAAGTAAGTTGGCCGCAGTGTT
ATCACTCATGGTTATGGCAGCACTGCATAATTCTCTTACTGTCATGCCATCCGTAAGATGCTTTTCTGTG
ACTGGTGAGTACTCAACCAAGTCATTCTGAGAATAGTGTATGCGGCGACCGAGTTGCTCTTGCCCGGCGT
CAATACGGGATAATACCGCGCCACATAGCAGAACTTTAAAAGTGCTCATCATTGGAAAACGTTCTTCGGG
GCGAAAACTCTCAAGGATCTTACCGCTGTTGAGATCCAGTTCGATGTAACCCACTCGTGCACCCAACTGA
TCTTCAGCATCTTTTACTTTCACCAGCGTTTCTGGGTGAGCAAAAACAGGAAGGCAAAATGCCGCAAAAA
AGGGAATAAGGGCGACACGGAAATGTTGAATACTCATACTCTTCCTTTTTCAATATTATTGAAGCATTTA
TCAGGGTTATTGTCTCATGAGCGGATACATATTTGAATGTATTTAGAAAAATAAACAAATAGGGGTTCCG
CG
Features (pLannotate 1.2.2; 17 found; start..end, strand, type, name):
     95..130     +  CDS            rop (fragment): Rop protein, which maintains plasmids at low copy number; rop
    232..331     +  misc_feature   bom (fragment): basis of mobility region from pBR322
    337..494     -  CDS            lacZα (fragment): LacZα fragment of β-galactosidase; lacZ fragment
    497..515     +  promoter       T7 promoter: promoter for bacteriophage T7 RNA polymerase
    523..540     +  misc_feature   MCS (fragment): pUC18/19 multiple cloning site
    547..589     +  5'UTR          Xenopus globin 5'-UTR: translational enhancer from the 5'-UTR of the major beta-globin gene of Xenopus laevis
    632..1540    +  CDS            Kcnk2 (fragment): KCNK2_MOUSE - Experimental evidence at protein level: Swiss-Prot protein existence level 1. Ion channel that contributes to passive transmembrane potassium transport. Reversibly converts between a voltage-insensitive potassium leak channel and a voltage-dependent outward rectifying potassium channel in a phosphorylation-dependent manner. In astrocytes, forms mostly heterodimeric potassium channels with KCNK1, with only a minor proportion of functional channels containing homodimeric KCNK2 (PubMed:24496152). In astrocytes, the heterodimer formed by KCNK1 and KCNK2 is required for rapid glutamat
   1611..1728    +  3'UTR          Xenopus globin 3'-UTR (fragment): 3'-UTR of the major beta-globin gene of Xenopus laevis
   1756..1778    +  CDS            3xHA (fragment): three tandem HA epitope tags
   1830..1848    -  promoter       SP6 promoter: promoter for bacteriophage SP6 RNA polymerase
   1890..1906    -  protein_bind   lac operator: The lac repressor binds to the lac operator to inhibit transcription in E. coli. This inhibition can be relieved by adding lactose or isopropyl-β-D-thiogalactopyranoside (IPTG). lac repressor encoded by lacI
   1914..1944    -  promoter       lac promoter: promoter for the E. coli lac operon
   1959..1980    -  protein_bind   CAP binding site: CAP binding activates transcription in the presence of cAMP. E. coli catabolite activator protein
   1993..2085    -  CDS            lacI (fragment): lac repressor; lacI; The lac repressor binds to the lac operator to inhibit transcription in E. coli. This inhibition can be relieved by adding lactose or isopropyl-β-D-thiogalactopyranoside (IPTG).
   2268..2856    -  rep_origin     ori: high-copy-number ColE1/pMB1/pBR322/pUC origin of replication
   3027..3887    -  CDS            AmpR: β-lactamase; bla; confers resistance to ampicillin, carbenicillin, and related antibiotics
   3888..3992    -  promoter       AmpR promoter: bla
