[The description below was written by a language model from this plasmid's Addgene catalogue record and pLannotate feature annotations shown in this document.]
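Description:
pGEMHE:mTREK-1_cryst is a 3,992 nt Xenopus laevis oocyte expression plasmid built on the pGEMHE backbone. It serves as a template for in vitro transcription of cRNA rather than for direct expression in cells. It is propagated in E. coli as a high-copy plasmid through a ColE1/pUC-type origin and selected with ampicillin via the β-lactamase gene and its native promoter. The short rop, bom, lacZα, lacI and lac promoter/operator annotations are backbone remnants with no evident role in the construct. The brief "3xHA" fragment lies downstream of the 3′UTR, outside the coding region, so it is probably a spurious match rather than a functional tag.

The payload is a modified mouse Kcnk2 coding sequence, which encodes the two-pore-domain potassium channel K2P2.1 (TREK-1). It was inserted between EcoRI (destroyed during cloning) and HindIII sites. A T7 promoter drives transcription. The open reading frame is flanked by the 5′ and 3′ untranslated regions of the Xenopus major β-globin gene, which enhance stability and translation of injected RNA in oocytes. An SP6 promoter sits in the opposite orientation beyond the 3′UTR.

The insert is the "cryst" version of the channel, truncated to residues 21–322. It carries a cluster of substitutions between positions 84 and 97 (K84R, Q85E, T86K, I88L, A89R, Q90A, A92P, N95S, S96D, T97Q) plus N119A, S300A and E306A. The name and the associated study of TREK-1–activator complexes point to the crystallography construct. This plasmid would then allow the same engineered channel to be expressed in oocytes, presumably for functional testing, although the record states only that it generates the TREK-1 channel.
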