Addgene plasmid #133271: pGEMHE:mTREK-1_cryst
Purpose: X. laevis expression vector. It will generate the TREK-1 channel
Depositing lab: Dan Minor. Depositing organization: University of California, San Francisco (UCSF). Publication: K2P2.1 (TREK-1)-activator complexes reveal a cryptic selectivity filter binding site. Lolicato M, Arrigoni C, Mori T, Sekioka Y, Bryant C, Clark KA, Minor DL Jr. Nature. 2017 Jul 20;547(7663):364-368. doi: 10.1038/nature22988. Epub 2017 Jul 10. PubMed 28693035.
Backbone
  Vector backbone: pGEMHE
  Vector type: Oocyte Expression
Growth in bacteria
  Bacterial resistance: Ampicillin, 100 μg/mL
  Growth temperature: 37°C
  Growth strain: DH5alpha
  Copy number: High Copy
Gene/Insert
  Gene/Insert name: Potassium channel subfamily K member 2 (KCNK2, TREK-1)
  Mutation: aa 21-322, K84R, Q85E, T86K, I88L, A89R, Q90A, A92P, N95S, S96D, T97Q, N119A, S300A, E306A
  Entrez Gene: Kcnk2 (a.k.a. A430027H14Rik, TREK-1)
  Cloning method: Restriction Enzyme; 5′ cloning site EcoRI (destroyed during cloning); 3′ cloning site HindIII (not destroyed)
  Sequencing primers: 5′ T7
Terms and licenses: Academic/Nonprofit Terms; Industry Terms: Not Available to Industry
How to cite: pGEMHE:mTREK-1_cryst was a gift from Dan Minor (Addgene plasmid # 133271 ; http://n2t.net/addgene:133271 ; RRID:Addgene_133271)
